Addgene plasmid #222214: pACB143
Purpose: For recombinant expression of vanB (PP_3737 from Pseudomonas putida) with the A24P mutation and an N-terminal thrombin-cleavable His tag
Depositing lab: Gregg Beckham. Depositing organization: National Laboratory of the Rockies (NLR). Publication: Evolution and engineering of pathways for aromatic O-demethylation in Pseudomonas putida KT2440. Bleem AC, Kuatsjah E, Johnsen J, Mohamed ET, Alexander WG, Kellermyer ZA, Carroll AL, Rossi R, Schlander IB, Peabody V GL, Guss AM, Feist AM, Beckham GT. Metab Eng. 2024 Jul;84:145-157. doi: 10.1016/j.ymben.2024.06.009. Epub 2024 Jun 25. PubMed 38936762.
Backbone
  Vector backbone: pET-28a(+)
  Backbone manufacturer: Novagen
  Backbone size w/o insert (bp): 5369
  Total vector size (bp): 6154
  Vector type: Bacterial Expression
Growth in bacteria
  Bacterial resistance: Kanamycin, 50 μg/mL
  Growth temperature: 37°C
  Growth strain: DH5alpha
  Copy number: Unknown
Gene/Insert
  Gene/Insert name: vanB(A24P) (alt name: PP_3737)
  Species: Pseudomonas putida KT2440
  Insert size (bp): 894
  Mutation: Changed Alanine 24 to Proline
  GenBank ID: AAN69333.1
  Promoter: T7
  Tag / fusion protein: N-terminal, thrombin-cleavable 6x His tag (N terminal on backbone)
  Cloning method: Gibson Cloning
  Sequencing primers: 5′ TAATACGACTCACTATAGGG
Terms and licenses: Academic/Nonprofit Terms; Industry Terms: Not Available to Industry
How to cite: pACB143 was a gift from Gregg Beckham (Addgene plasmid # 222214 ; http://n2t.net/addgene:222214 ; RRID:Addgene_222214)
