[The description below was written by a language model from this plasmid's Addgene catalogue record and pLannotate feature annotations shown in this document.]
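Description:
pACB143 is a bacterial expression plasmid built on the Novagen pET-28a(+) backbone for recombinant production of a mutant form of VanB (PP_3737) from Pseudomonas putida KT2440. It is propagated in E. coli under kanamycin selection, conferred by the aph(3')-Ia aminoglycoside phosphotransferase gene. Replication relies on a ColE1/pMB1-type origin accompanied by the bom region and the rop gene, which moderates copy number. An f1 phage origin is also present. The short tetracycline-resistance and AmpR-promoter fragments annotated in the feature table are pBR322-derived backbone remnants rather than functional markers.

The expression cassette follows the standard pET layout. A T7 promoter, immediately followed by a lac operator and the T7 gene 10 ribosome binding site, drives an open reading frame that ends at the T7 terminator. The plasmid also carries lacI with its own promoter, so transcription is repressed until IPTG is added, and expression requires a host that supplies T7 RNA polymerase. The coding region begins with the backbone's N-terminal 6xHis tag (picked up by the annotation software as a fragment of a composite His-containing tag). This is followed by a thrombin cleavage site and then vanB, inserted by Gibson assembly and carrying an alanine-to-proline substitution at residue 24. The His tag supports metal-affinity purification, and thrombin digestion can remove it afterwards.

The catalogue lists the insert as 894 bp, whereas the annotated vanB feature spans about 950 bp; the record does not explain this difference. The associated work concerns the evolution and engineering of aromatic O-demethylation pathways in P. putida, which suggests the construct serves to produce the A24P variant for purification and characterisation.
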