Features (pLannotate 1.2.2; 19 found; start..end, strand, type, name):
      3..431     +  rep_origin     f1 ori (sequence partly withheld): f1 bacteriophage origin of replication; arrow indicates direction of (+) strand synthesis
    484..541     +  promoter       AmpR promoter (fragment): bla
    550..1365    -  CDS            KanR: aminoglycoside phosphotransferase; aph(3')-Ia; confers resistance to kanamycin in bacteria or G418 (Geneticin®) in eukaryotes
   1487..2075    +  rep_origin     ori: high-copy-number ColE1/pMB1/pBR322/pUC origin of replication
   2261..2400    -  misc_feature   bom: basis of mobility region from pBR322
   2502..2693    -  CDS            rop: Rop protein, which maintains plasmids at low copy number; rop
   2710..3090    +  CDS            YPB1_ECOLX: Protein predicted: Swiss-Prot protein existence level 4. From Escherichia coli.
   3162..3453    -  CDS            TcR (fragment): tetracycline efflux protein; tet; confers resistance to tetracycline
   3468..3489    -  protein_bind   CAP binding site: CAP binding activates transcription in the presence of cAMP. E. coli catabolite activator protein
   3502..4584    -  CDS            lacI: lac repressor; lacI; The lac repressor binds to the lac operator to inhibit transcription in E. coli. This inhibition can be relieved by adding lactose or isopropyl-β-D-thiogalactopyranoside (IPTG).
   4585..4662    -  promoter       lacI promoter: lacI
   4670..4949    -  CDS            TcR (fragment): tetracycline efflux protein; tet; confers resistance to tetracycline
   4971..4989    +  promoter       T7 promoter: promoter for bacteriophage T7 RNA polymerase
   4990..5014    +  protein_bind   lac operator: The lac repressor binds to the lac operator to inhibit transcription in E. coli. This inhibition can be relieved by adding lactose or isopropyl-β-D-thiogalactopyranoside (IPTG). lac repressor encoded by lacI
   5029..5051    +  RBS            RBS: efficient ribosome binding site from bacteriophage T7 gene 10 (Olins and Rangwala, 1989)
   5070..5086    +  CDS            capTEV™ (fragment): composite tag for in vivo biotinylation, TEV protease cleavage, and 6xHis tagging
   5097..5114    +  CDS            thrombin site: thrombin recognition and cleavage site
   5118..6065    +  CDS            vanB: VANB_PSEPU - Protein inferred from homology: Swiss-Prot protein existence level 3. From Pseudomonas putida (Arthrobacter siderocapsulatus).
   6069..6116    +  terminator     T7 terminator: transcription terminator for bacteriophage T7 RNA polymerase
>Addgene plasmid #222214 | pACB143 | addgene full sequence | sequence record 438176 | Addgene NGS Result
GG
[124 nt withheld, positions 3-126]
C
[91 nt withheld, positions 128-218]
A
[49 nt withheld, positions 220-268]
CCTTTGACGTTGGAGTCCACGTTCTTT
[37 nt withheld, positions 296-332]
ACCCTATCTCGGTCTATTCTTTTGATTTATAAGGGATTTTGCCGATTTCGGCCTATTGGTTAAAAAATGA
GCTGATTTAACAAAAATTTAACGCGAATTTTAACAAAATATTAACGCTTACAATTTAGGTGGCACTTTTC
GGGGAAATGTGCGCGGAACCCCTATTTGTTTATTTTTCTAAATACATTCAAATATGTATCCGCTCATGAA
TTAATTCTTAGAAAAACTCATCGAGCATCAAATGAAACTGCAATTTATTCATATCAGGATTATCAATACC
ATATTTTTGAAAAAGCCGTTTCTGTAATGAAGGAGAAAACTCACCGAGGCAGTTCCATAGGATGGCAAGA
TCCTGGTATCGGTCTGCGATTCCGACTCGTCCAACATCAATACAACCTATTAATTTCCCCTCGTCAAAAA
TAAGGTTATCAAGTGAGAAATCACCATGAGTGACGACTGAATCCGGTGAGAATGGCAAAAGTTTATGCAT
TTCTTTCCAGACTTGTTCAACAGGCCAGCCATTACGCTCGTCATCAAAATCACTCGCATCAACCAAACCG
TTATTCATTCGTGATTGCGCCTGAGCGAGACGAAATACGCGATCGCTGTTAAAAGGACAATTACAAACAG
GAATCGAATGCAACCGGCGCAGGAACACTGCCAGCGCATCAACAATATTTTCACCTGAATCAGGATATTC
TTCTAATACCTGGAATGCTGTTTTCCCGGGGATCGCAGTGGTGAGTAACCATGCATCATCAGGAGTACGG
ATAAAATGCTTGATGGTCGGAAGAGGCATAAATTCCGTCAGCCAGTTTAGTCTGACCATCTCATCTGTAA
CATCATTGGCAACGCTACCTTTGCCATGTTTCAGAAACAACTCTGGCGCATCGGGCTTCCCATACAATCG
ATAGATTGTCGCACCTGATTGCCCGACATTATCGCGAGCCCATTTATACCCATATAAATCAGCATCCATG
TTGGAATTTAATCGCGGCCTAGAGCAAGACGTTTCCCGTTGAATATGGCTCATAACACCCCTTGTATTAC
TGTTTATGTAAGCAGACAGTTTTATTGTTCATGACCAAAATCCCTTAACGTGAGTTTTCGTTCCACTGAG
CGTCAGACCCCGTAGAAAAGATCAAAGGATCTTCTTGAGATCCTTTTTTTCTGCGCGTAATCTGCTGCTT
GCAAACAAAAAAACCACCGCTACCAGCGGTGGTTTGTTTGCCGGATCAAGAGCTACCAACTCTTTTTCCG
AAGGTAACTGGCTTCAGCAGAGCGCAGATACCAAATACTGTCCTTCTAGTGTAGCCGTAGTTAGGCCACC
ACTTCAAGAACTCTGTAGCACCGCCTACATACCTCGCTCTGCTAATCCTGTTACCAGTGGCTGCTGCCAG
TGGCGATAAGTCGTGTCTTACCGGGTTGGACTCAAGACGATAGTTACCGGATAAGGCGCAGCGGTCGGGC
TGAACGGGGGGTTCGTGCACACAGCCCAGCTTGGAGCGAACGACCTACACCGAACTGAGATACCTACAGC
GTGAGCTATGAGAAAGCGCCACGCTTCCCGAAGGGAGAAAGGCGGACAGGTATCCGGTAAGCGGCAGGGT
CGGAACAGGAGAGCGCACGAGGGAGCTTCCAGGGGGAAACGCCTGGTATCTTTATAGTCCTGTCGGGTTT
CGCCACCTCTGACTTGAGCGTCGATTTTTGTGATGCTCGTCAGGGGGGCGGAGCCTATGGAAAAACGCCA
GCAACGCGGCCTTTTTACGGTTCCTGGCCTTTTGCTGGCCTTTTGCTCACATGTTCTTTCCTGCGTTATC
CCCTGATTCTGTGGATAACCGTATTACCGCCTTTGAGTGAGCTGATACCGCTCGCCGCAGCCGAACGACC
GAGCGCAGCGAGTCAGTGAGCGAGGAAGCGGAAGAGCGCCTGATGCGGTATTTTCTCCTTACGCATCTGT
GCGGTATTTCACACCGCAATGGTGCACTCTCAGTACAATCTGCTCTGATGCCGCATAGTTAAGCCAGTAT
ACACTCCGCTATCGCTACGTGACTGGGTCATGGCTGCGCCCCGACACCCGCCAACACCCGCTGACGCGCC
CTGACGGGCTTGTCTGCTCCCGGCATCCGCTTACAGACAAGCTGTGACCGTCTCCGGGAGCTGCATGTGT
CAGAGGTTTTCACCGTCATCACCGAAACGCGCGAGGCAGCTGCGGTAAAGCTCATCAGCGTGGTCGTGAA
GCGATTCACAGATGTCTGCCTGTTCATCCGCGTCCAGCTCGTTGAGTTTCTCCAGAAGCGTTAATGTCTG
GCTTCTGATAAAGCGGGCCATGTTAAGGGCGGTTTTTTCCTGTTTGGTCACTGATGCCTCCGTGTAAGGG
GGATTTCTGTTCATGGGGGTAATGATACCGATGAAACGAGAGAGGATGCTCACGATACGGGTTACTGATG
ATGAACATGCCCGGTTACTGGAACGTTGTGAGGGTAAACAACTGGCGGTATGGATGCGGCGGGACCAGAG
AAAAATCACTCAGGGTCAATGCCAGCGCTTCGTTAATACAGATGTAGGTGTTCCACAGGGTAGCCAGCAG
CATCCTGCGATGCAGATCCGGAACATAATGGTGCAGGGCGCTGACTTCCGCGTTTCCAGACTTTACGAAA
CACGGAAACCGAAGACCATTCATGTTGTTGCTCAGGTCGCAGACGTTTTGCAGCAGCAGTCGCTTCACGT
TCGCTCGCGTATCGGTGATTCATTCTGCTAACCAGTAAGGCAACCCCGCCAGCCTAGCCGGGTCCTCAAC
GACAGGAGCACGATCATGCGCACCCGTGGGGCCGCCATGCCGGCGATAATGGCCTGCTTCTCGCCGAAAC
GTTTGGTGGCGGGACCAGTGACGAAGGCTTGAGCGAGGGCGTGCAAGATTCCGAATACCGCAAGCGACAG
GCCGATCATCGTCGCGCTCCAGCGAAAGCGGTCCTCGCCGAAAATGACCCAGAGCGCTGCCGGCACCTGT
CCTACGAGTTGCATGATAAAGAAGACAGTCATAAGTGCGGCGACGATAGTCATGCCCCGCGCCCACCGGA
AGGAGCTGACTGGGTTGAAGGCTCTCAAGGGCATCGGTCGAGATCCCGGTGCCTAATGAGTGAGCTAACT
TACATTAATTGCGTTGCGCTCACTGCCCGCTTTCCAGTCGGGAAACCTGTCGTGCCAGCTGCATTAATGA
ATCGGCCAACGCGCGGGGAGAGGCGGTTTGCGTATTGGGCGCCAGGGTGGTTTTTCTTTTCACCAGTGAG
ACGGGCAACAGCTGATTGCCCTTCACCGCCTGGCCCTGAGAGAGTTGCAGCAAGCGGTCCACGCTGGTTT
GCCCCAGCAGGCGAAAATCCTGTTTGATGGTGGTTAACGGCGGGATATAACATGAGCTGTCTTCGGTATC
GTCGTATCCCACTACCGAGATATCCGCACCAACGCGCAGCCCGGACTCGGTAATGGCGCGCATTGCGCCC
AGCGCCATCTGATCGTTGGCAACCAGCATCGCAGTGGGAACGATGCCCTCATTCAGCATTTGCATGGTTT
GTTGAAAACCGGACATGGCACTCCAGTCGCCTTCCCGTTCCGCTATCGGCTGAATTTGATTGCGAGTGAG
ATATTTATGCCAGCCAGCCAGACGCAGACGCGCCGAGACAGAACTTAATGGGCCCGCTAACAGCGCGATT
TGCTGGTGACCCAATGCGACCAGATGCTCCACGCCCAGTCGCGTACCGTCTTCATGGGAGAAAATAATAC
TGTTGATGGGTGTCTGGTCAGAGACATCAAGAAATAACGCCGGAACATTAGTGCAGGCAGCTTCCACAGC
AATGGCATCCTGGTCATCCAGCGGATAGTTAATGATCAGCCCACTGACGCGTTGCGCGAGAAGATTGTGC
ACCGCCGCTTTACAGGCTTCGACGCCGCTTCGTTCTACCATCGACACCACCACGCTGGCACCCAGTTGAT
CGGCGCGAGATTTAATCGCCGCGACAATTTGCGACGGCGCGTGCAGGGCCAGACTGGAGGTGGCAACGCC
AATCAGCAACGACTGTTTGCCCGCCAGTTGTTGTGCCACGCGGTTGGGAATGTAATTCAGCTCCGCCATC
GCCGCTTCCACTTTTTCCCGCGTTTTCGCAGAAACGTGGCTGGCCTGGTTCACCACGCGGGAAACGGTCT
GATAAGAGACACCGGCATACTCTGCGACATCGTATAACGTTACTGGTTTCACATTCACCACCCTGAATTG
ACTCTCTTCCGGGCGCTATCATGCCATACCGCGAAAGGTTTTGCGCCATTCGATGGTGTCCGGGATCTCG
ACGCTCTCCCTTATGCGACTCCTGCATTAGGAAGCAGCCCAGTAGTAGGTTGAGGCCGTTGAGCACCGCC
GCCGCAAGGAATGGTGCATGCAAGGAGATGGCGCCCAACAGTCCCCCGGCCACGGGGCCTGCCACCATAC
CCACGCCGAAACAAGCGCTCATGAGCCCGAAGTGGCGAGCCCGATCTTCCCCATCGGTGATGTCGGCGAT
ATAGGCGCCAGCAACCGCACCTGTGGCGCCGGTGATGCCGGCCACGATGCGTCCGGCGTAGAGGATCGAG
ATCTCGATCCCGCGAAATTAATACGACTCACTATAGGGGAATTGTGAGCGGATAACAATTCCCCTCTAGA
AATAATTTTGTTTAACTTTAAGAAGGAGATATACCATGGGCAGCAGCCATCATCATCATCATCACAGCAG
CGGCCTGGTGCCGCGCGGCAGCCATATGATCGATGCCGTAGTGGTATCCCGTAACGATGAAGCGCAGGGT
ATCTGCAGCTTCGAGCTGGCCGCGCCAGATGGCAGCCTGCTGCCGGCGTTCAGCGCCGGCGCCCATATCG
ACGTGCACCTGCCCGACGGGCTGGTGCGCCAGTATTCGCTGTGCAACCACCCCGAAGAACGCCATCGCTA
TCTGATTGGCGTACTCAACGACCCGGCTTCGCGGGGCGGTTCTCGTAGCCTGCACGAACAGGTGCAAGCC
GGTGCCCGGCTGCGTATCAGTGCGCCGCGCAACCTGTTCCCGCTGGCCGAGGGTGCGCAGCGCAGTTTGC
TGTTTGCTGGCGGTATCGGCATTACCCCAATCCTGTGCATGGCCGAGCAGCTGTCCGACAGCGGCCAGGC
CTTCGAGCTGCACTACTGTGCCCGCTCCAGCGAGCGTGCGGCGTTTGTCGAGCGGATCCGCAGCGCGCCG
TTCGCTGATCGGCTGTTCGTGCATTTTGACGAGCAGCCGGAAACGGCGCTGGACATCGCCCAGGTGCTGG
GCAACCCGCAAGATGATGTGCACCTGTATGTATGCGGGCCCGGCGGGTTCATGCAGCATGTGCTGGACAG
CGCGAAGGGGCTGGGCTGGCAGGAGGCCAACCTGCACCGCGAGTACTTCGCCGCAGCACCGGTGGATGCC
AGCAACGATGGCAGTTTCGCGGTGCAGGTGGGCAGCACGGGACAGGTGTTCGAGGTGCCAGCCGACCGGA
CCGTGGTGCAGGTGCTGGAAGAGAATGGTATCGAGATCGCCATGTCGTGCGAGCAGGGTATTTGCGGCAC
CTGCCTGACACGCGTGCTGCAGGGCACACCGGACCATCGCGATCTGTTTCTCACCGAAGAGGAACAGGCC
CTGAACGATCAGTTCACGCCCTGCTGCTCGCGCTCGAAGACGCCGCTGCTGGTGCTGGACATCTGACTAG
CATAACCCCTTGGGGCCTCTAAACGGGTCTTGAGGGGTTTTTTGCTGAAAGGAGGAACTATATCCGGATT
AGCGAATG
